>Addgene plasmid #69620 | Galphai1-mTurquoise2 | depositor partial sequence | sequence record 123363 | Coding sequence
ATGGGCTGCACACTGAGCGCTGAGGACAAGGCGGCCGTGGAGCGCAGCAAGATGATCGACCGCAACCTCC
GGGAGGACGGAGAGAAGGCAGCGCGCGAGGTCAAGCTGCTGCTGCTGGGTGCTGGTGAATCCGGGAAGAG
CACAATTGTGAAGCAGATGAAAATTATCCACGAGGCTGGCTACTCAGAGGAAGAGTGTAAGCAGTACAAA
GCAGTGGTCTACAGCAACACCATCCAGTCCATCATTGCCATCATTAGAGCTATGGGGAGATTGAAAATCG
ACTTTGGAGACGCTGCTCGTGCGGATGATGCTCGCCAACTCTTCGTGCTTGCTGGGGCTGCAGAGGAAGG
CTTTATGACCGCGACCGGTTCTATGGTGAGCAAGGGCGAGGAGCTGTTCACCGGGGTGGTGCCCATCCTG
GTCGAGCTGGACGGCGACGTAAACGGCCACAAGTTCAGCGTGTCCGGCGAGGGCGAGGGCGATGCCACCT
ACGGCAAGCTGACCCTGAAGTTCATCTGCACCACCGGCAAGCTGCCCGTGCCCTGGCCCACCCTCGTGAC
CACCCTGTCCTGGGGCGTGCAGTGCTTCGCCCGCTACCCCGACCACATGAAGCAGCACGACTTCTTCAAG
TCCGCCATGCCCGAAGGCTACGTCCAGGAGCGCACCATCTTCTTCAAGGACGACGGCAACTACAAGACCC
GCGCCGAGGTGAAGTTCGAGGGCGACACCCTGGTGAACCGCATCGAGCTGAAGGGCATCGACTTCAAGGA
GGACGGCAACATCCTGGGGCACAAGCTGGAGTACAACTACTTTAGCGACAACGTCTATATCACCGCCGAC
AAGCAGAAGAACGGCATCAAGGCCAACTTCAAGATCCGCCACAACATCGAGGACGGCGGCGTGCAGCTCG
CCGACCACTACCAGCAGAACACCCCCATCGGCGACGGCCCCGTGCTGCTGCCCGACAACCACTACCTGAG
CACCCAGTCCAAGCTGAGCAAAGACCCCAACGAGAAGCGCGATCACATGGTCCTGCTGGAGTTCGTGACC
GCCGCCGGGATCACCGGTGAACTCGCCGGCGTCATAAAGAGACTGTGGAAGGACAGCGGTGTGCAAGCCT
GCTTCAACAGATCCCGGGAGTACCAGCTGAACGATTCGGCGGCGTACTACCTGAATGACTTGGACAGAAT
AGCACAACCAAATTACATCCCAACCCAGCAGGATGTTCTCAGAACTAGAGTGAAAACGACGGGAATTGTG
GAAACCCACTTTACTTTCAAAGATCTTCATTTTAAAATGTTTGACGTGGGAGGCCAGAGATCAGAGCGGA
AGAAGTGGATTCACTGCTTTGAAGGCGTGACTGCCATCATCTTCTGTGTGGCCCTGAGTGACTATGACCT
GGTTCTTGCTGAGGATGAAGAAATGAACCGGATGCACGAAAGCATGAAGCTGTTCGATAGCATATGTAAC
AACAAGTGGTTTACGGACACATCCATCATCCTTTTCCTGAACAAGAAGGACCTCTTCGAAGAGAAGATCA
AAAAGAGTCCCCTCACGATATGCTATCCAGAATATGCAGGCTCAAACACATATGAAGAGGCGGCTGCGTA
TATCCAGTGTCAGTTTGAAGACCTCAATAAAAGGAAGGACACAAAGGAAATTTACACCCACTTCACTTGC
GCCACGGATACGAAGAATGTGCAGTTTGTGTTCGATGCTGTAACGGACGTCATCATAAAGAATAACCTAA
AAGACTGTGGTCTCTTCTAA
