>Addgene plasmid #69620 | Galphai1-mTurquoise2 | addgene partial sequence | sequence record 128446 | CMV-F 5'-CGCAAATGGGCGGTAGGCGTG-3'
GAGCTCTCTGGCTACTAGAGAACCCACTGCTTACTGGCTTATCGAAATTAATACGACTCACTATAGGGAG
ACCCAAGCTGGCTAGCGTTTAAACGGGCCCTCTAGACTCGAGCGGCCGCCACTGTGCTGGATATCTGCAG
AATTCCATGGGCTGCACACTGAGCGCTGAGGACAAGGCGGCCGTGGAGCGCAGCAAGATGATCGACCGCA
ACCTCCGGGAGGACGGAGAGAAGGCAGCGCGCGAGGTCAAGCTGCTGCTGCTGGGTGCTGGTGAATCCGG
GAAGAGCACAATTGTGAAGCAGATGAAAATTATCCACGAGGCTGGCTACTCAGAGGAAGAGTGTAAGCAG
TACAAAGCAGTGGTCTACAGCAACACCATCCAGTCCATCATTGCCATCATTAGAGCTATGGGGAGATTGA
AAATCGACTTTGGAGACGCTGCTCGTGCGGATGATGCTCGCCAACTCTTCGTGCTTGCTGGGGCTGCAGA
GGAAGGCTTTATGACCGCGACCGGTTCTATGGTGAGCAAGGGCGAGGAGCTGTTCACCGGGGTGGTGCCC
ATCCTGGTCGAGCTGGACGGCGACGTAAACGGCCACAAGTTCAGCGTGTCCGGCGAGGGCGAGGGCGATG
CCACCTACGGCAAGCTGACCCTGAAGTTCATCTGCACCACCGGCAAGCTGCCCGTGCCCTGGCCCACCCT
CGTGACCACCCTGTCCTGGGGCGTGCAGTGCTTCGCCCGCTACCCCGACCACATGAAGCAGCACGACTTC
TTCAAGTCCGCCATGCCCGAAGGCTACGTCCAGGAGCGCACCATCTTCTTCAAGGACGACGGCAACTACA
AGACCCGCGCCGAGGTGAAGTTCGAGGGCGACACCCTGGTGAACCGCATCGAGCTGAAGGGCATCGACTT
CAAGGAGGACGGCAACATCCTGGGGCACAAGCTGGAGT
