>Addgene plasmid #69620 | Galphai1-mTurquoise2 | addgene partial sequence | sequence record 128507 | EGFP-C 5'-CATGGTCCTGCTGGAGTTCGTG-3'
TCGCCGGCGTCATAAAGAGACTGTGGAAGGACAGCGGTGTGCAAGCCTGCTTCAACAGATCCCGGGAGTA
CCAGCTGAACGATTCGGCGGCGTACTACCTGAATGACTTGGACAGAATAGCACAACCAAATTACATCCCA
ACCCAGCAGGATGTTCTCAGAACTAGAGTGAAAACGACGGGAATTGTGGAAACCCACTTTACTTTCAAAG
ATCTTCATTTTAAAATGTTTGACGTGGGAGGCCAGAGATCAGAGCGGAAGAAGTGGATTCACTGCTTTGA
AGGCGTGACTGCCATCATCTTCTGTGTGGCCCTGAGTGACTATGACCTGGTTCTTGCTGAGGATGAAGAA
ATGAACCGGATGCACGAAAGCATGAAGCTGTTCGATAGCATATGTAACAACAAGTGGTTTACGGACACAT
CCATCATCCTTTTCCTGAACAAGAAGGACCTCTTCGAAGAGAAGATCAAAAAGAGTCCCCTCACGATATG
CTATCCAGAATATGCAGGCTCAAACACATATGAAGAGGCGGCTGCGTATATCCAGTGTCAGTTTGAAGAC
CTCAATAAAAGGAAGGACACAAAGGAAATTTACACCCACTTCACTTGCGCCACGGATACGAAGAATGTGC
AGTTTGTGTTCGATGCTGTAACGGACGTCATCATAAAGAATAACCTAAAAGACTGTGGTCTCTTCTAAGC
TTAATAAGTTTAAACCGCTGATCAGCCTCGACTGTGCCTTCTAGTTGCCAGCCATCTGTTGTTTGCCCCT
CCCCCGTGCCTTCCTTGACCCTGGAAGGTGCCACTCCCACTGTCCTTTCCTAATAAAATGAGGAAATTGC
ATCGCATTGTCTGAGTAGGTGTCATTC
