[The description below was written by a language model from this plasmid's Addgene catalogue record.]
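Description:
Galphai1-mTurquoise2 is a mammalian expression plasmid built on the pcDNA3.1(-) backbone, with a recorded total size of about 7.2 kb, of which roughly 1.8 kb is insert. It is maintained in E. coli as a high-copy plasmid under ampicillin selection. No feature table accompanies the record, so other backbone elements, such as the polyadenylation signal or any mammalian selection marker usually found in pcDNA3.1-type vectors, are not confirmed here. The cloning method is listed as unknown.

The payload is a fusion of the heterotrimeric G-protein alpha subunit Gαi, isoform 1, with mTurquoise2, a bright cyan fluorescent protein commonly used as a FRET donor. Expression is driven by the CMV promoter, which gives strong constitutive transcription in most mammalian cell lines after transfection. The insert is catalogued as synthetic, and the species of origin of the Gαi1 coding sequence is not stated. The record also does not say where mTurquoise2 sits relative to Gαi1, whether at a terminus or within the protein.

The associated publication concerns FRET sensors for measuring the activation kinetics of Gαi1, Gαi2 and Gαi3 in single living cells. In that context this construct most plausibly supplies the donor-labelled Gα subunit, to be paired with an acceptor-labelled partner so that changes in energy transfer report G-protein activation downstream of Gi-coupled receptors. The acceptor component is not part of this plasmid. The construct can also serve simply to visualise Gαi1 localisation by cyan fluorescence microscopy.
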