Addgene plasmid #69620: Galphai1-mTurquoise2
Purpose: The heterotrimeric G-protein subunit, Gαi isoform 1, tagged with mTurquoise2
Depositing lab: Dorus Gadella. Depositing organization: University of Amsterdam. Publication: A New Generation of FRET Sensors for Robust Measurement of Galphai1, Galphai2 and Galphai3 Activation Kinetics in Single Cells. van Unen J, Stumpf AD, Schmid B, Reinhard NR, Hordijk PL, Hoffmann C, Gadella TW Jr, Goedhart J. PLoS One. 2016 Jan 22;11(1):e0146789. doi: 10.1371/journal.pone.0146789. eCollection 2016. PONE-D-15-42389 PubMed 26799488.
Backbone
  Vector backbone: pcDNA3.1(-)
  Backbone size w/o insert (bp): 5300
  Total vector size (bp): 7170
  Vector type: Mammalian Expression
Growth in bacteria
  Bacterial resistance: Ampicillin, 100 μg/mL
  Growth temperature: 37°C
  Growth strain: DH5alpha
  Copy number: High Copy
Gene/Insert
  Gene/Insert name: Galphai1-mTurquoise2
  Species: Synthetic
  Insert size (bp): 1770
  Promoter: CMV
  Tag / fusion protein: mTurquoise2
  Cloning method: Unknown
  Sequencing primers: 5′ CMV Forward
Terms and licenses: Academic/Nonprofit Terms; Industry Terms: Not Available to Industry
How to cite: Galphai1-mTurquoise2 was a gift from Dorus Gadella (Addgene plasmid # 69620 ; http://n2t.net/addgene:69620 ; RRID:Addgene_69620)
